Addgene plasmid #64272: MSGV Rh Acceptor PGK-NGFR
Purpose: (Empty Backbone) Retroviral golden gate cloning vector for expression of functional Rhesus T-Cell Receptor genes with NGFR
Depositing lab: David Ott. Depositing organization: National Cancer Institute (NCI). Publication: Production of retroviral constructs for effective transfer and expression of T-cell receptor genes using Golden Gate cloning. Coren LV, Jain S, Trivett MT, Ohlen C, Ott DE. Biotechniques. 2015 Mar 1;58(3):135-9. doi: 10.2144/000114265. eCollection 2015. PubMed 25757546.
Backbone
  Vector backbone: pMSGV
  Backbone manufacturer: Richard Morgan NCI
  Backbone size (bp): 8070
  Modifications to backbone: TCR cloning insert: TCR V region gene acceptor/constant region genes tNGFR driven by PGK promoter
  Vector type: Retroviral
  Selectable markers: tNGFR
Growth in bacteria
  Bacterial resistance: Ampicillin, 100 μg/mL
  Growth temperature: 30°C
  Growth strain: Top10
  Copy number: High Copy
Gene/Insert
  Cloning method: Restriction Enzyme
Terms and licenses: Academic/Nonprofit Terms; Industry Terms: Not Available to Industry
How to cite: MSGV Rh Acceptor PGK-NGFR was a gift from David Ott (Addgene plasmid # 64272 ; http://n2t.net/addgene:64272 ; RRID:Addgene_64272)
