[The description below was written by a language model from this plasmid's Addgene catalogue record and pLannotate feature annotations shown in this document.]
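Description:
MSGV Rh Acceptor PGK-NGFR is an empty gammaretroviral acceptor vector built on the pMSGV backbone for Golden Gate assembly and expression of rhesus macaque T-cell receptor genes. The proviral portion is framed by murine embryonic stem cell virus 5' and 3' LTRs. It also carries the MMLV Ψ packaging signal, a truncated gag segment lacking its start codon, and a pol-derived region containing a splice acceptor. Together these elements allow the transcript to be packaged in a retroviral producer system, and they support spliced, LTR-driven expression of the downstream cargo. The plasmid is propagated in E. coli through a high-copy ColE1/pUC-type origin with ampicillin resistance. The remaining lac, rop, bom, TcR, lacZα and env annotations are only short fragments left over from earlier cloning vectors.

Downstream of the splice acceptor sits the TCR cloning insert, which the record describes as V-region gene acceptor sites joined to constant-region genes. The automated annotation labels these as TRAC and TRBC1 by similarity to the human proteins, although the catalogue entry indicates they are rhesus sequences. The roughly 100 bp between the two constant regions is unannotated, and the record does not say what linker or type IIS enzyme sites are used. Inserting the variable regions of a chosen alpha and beta chain completes both receptor chains in a single vector.

A separate internal cassette uses the mouse PGK promoter to drive a truncated NGFR (tNGFR). This surface marker is the listed selectable marker, so transduced cells can be identified or enriched by surface marker expression. A short multiple cloning site precedes the 3' LTR. The vector is intended for rapid construction of retroviruses that transfer functional TCRs into T cells.
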