Features (pLannotate 1.2.2; 22 found; start..end, strand, type, name):
      1..518     +  LTR            5' LTR: 5' long terminal repeat from murine embryonic stem cell virus
    649..947     +  misc_feature   MMLV Ψ (fragment): packaging signal of Moloney murine leukemia virus (MMLV)
   1019..1428    +  CDS            gag (truncated) (fragment): truncated Moloney murine leukemia virus (MMLV) gag gene lacking the start codon
   1438..1810    +  misc_feature   pol region: Moloney murine leukemia virus (MMLV) pol region containing the splice acceptor site
   1852..2271    +  CDS            TRAC: TRAC_HUMAN - Also known as TCRA. Experimental evidence at protein level: Swiss-Prot protein existence level 1. Constant region of T cell receptor (TR) alpha chain (PubMed:24600447). Alpha-beta T cell receptors are antigen specific receptors which are essential to the immune response and are present on the cell surface of T lymphocytes. Recognize peptide-major histocompatibility (MH) (pMH) complexes that are displayed by antigen presenting cells (APC), a prerequisite for efficient T cell adaptive immunity against pathogens (PubMed:25493333). Binding of alpha-beta TR to pMH complex initiates TR-
   2368..2895    +  CDS            TRBC1: TRBC1_HUMAN - Experimental evidence at protein level: Swiss-Prot protein existence level 1. Constant region of T cell receptor (TR) beta chain (PubMed:24600447). Alpha-beta T cell receptors are antigen specific receptors which are essential to the immune response and are present on the cell surface of T lymphocytes. Recognize peptide-major histocompatibility (MH) (pMH) complexes that are displayed by antigen presenting cells (APC), a prerequisite for efficient T cell adaptive immunity against pathogens (PubMed:25493333). Binding of alpha-beta TR to pMH complex initiates TR-CD3 clustering on th
   2911..3402    +  promoter       PGK promoter: mouse phosphoglycerate kinase 1 promoter
   3422..4252    +  CDS            NGFR (fragment): TNR16_HUMAN - Also known as TNFRSF16. Experimental evidence at protein level: Swiss-Prot protein existence level 1. Low affinity receptor which can bind to NGF, BDNF, NTF3, and NTF4. Forms a heterodimeric receptor with SORCS2 that binds the precursor forms of NGF, BDNF and NTF3 with high affinity, and has much lower affinity for mature NGF and BDNF (PubMed:24908487). Plays an important role in differentiation and survival of specific neuronal populations during development (By similarity). Can mediate cell survival as well as cell death of neural cells. Plays a role in the inactivation of RHOA
   4283..4335    +  misc_feature   MCS: multiple cloning site
   4379..4893    +  LTR            3' LTR: 3' long terminal repeat from murine embryonic stem cell virus
   5066..5082    -  protein_bind   lac operator: The lac repressor binds to the lac operator to inhibit transcription in E. coli. This inhibition can be relieved by adding lactose or isopropyl-β-D-thiogalactopyranoside (IPTG). lac repressor encoded by lacI
   5090..5120    -  promoter       lac promoter: promoter for the E. coli lac operon
   5135..5156    -  protein_bind   CAP binding site: CAP binding activates transcription in the presence of cAMP. E. coli catabolite activator protein
   5169..5261    -  CDS            lacI (fragment): lac repressor; lacI; The lac repressor binds to the lac operator to inhibit transcription in E. coli. This inhibition can be relieved by adding lactose or isopropyl-β-D-thiogalactopyranoside (IPTG).
   5444..6032    -  rep_origin     ori: high-copy-number ColE1/pMB1/pBR322/pUC origin of replication
   6203..7063    -  CDS            AmpR: β-lactamase; bla; confers resistance to ampicillin, carbenicillin, and related antibiotics
   7064..7168    -  promoter       AmpR promoter: bla
   7263..7298    +  CDS            rop (fragment): Rop protein, which maintains plasmids at low copy number; rop
   7400..7499    +  misc_feature   bom (fragment): basis of mobility region from pBR322
   7505..7659    -  CDS            lacZα (fragment): LacZα fragment of β-galactosidase; lacZ fragment
   7662..7935    -  CDS            TcR (fragment): tetracycline efflux protein; tet; confers resistance to tetracycline
   7940..8022    +  CDS            env (fragment): murine leukemia virus gPr80 envelope polyprotein precursor; env; proteolytically cleaved into gp70SU and p15TM subunits
>Addgene plasmid #64272 | MSGV Rh Acceptor PGK-NGFR | depositor full sequence | sequence record 382509 | full plasmid sequence
AATGAAAGACCCCACCTGTAGGTTTGGCAAGCTAGCTTAAGTAACGCCATTTTGCAAGGCATGGAAAATA
CATAACTGAGAATAGAGAAGTTCAGATCAAGGTTAGGAACAGAGAGACAGCAGAATATGGGCCAAACAGG
ATATCTGTGGTAAGCAGTTCCTGCCCCGGCTCAGGGCCAAGAACAGATGGTCCCCAGATGCGGTCCCGCC
CTCAGCAGTTTCTAGAGAACCATCAGATGTTTCCAGGGTGCCCCAAGGACCTGAAAATGACCCTGTGCCT
TATTTGAACTAACCAATCAGTTCGCTTCTCGCTTCTGTTCGCGCGCTTCTGCTCCCCGAGCTCAATAAAA
GAGCCCACAACCCCTCACTCGGCGCGCCAGTCCTCCGATAGACTGCGTCGCCCGGGTACCCGTATTCCCA
ATAAAGCCTCTTGCTGTTTGCATCCGAATCGTGGACTCGCTGATCCTTGGGAGGGTCTCCTCAGATTGAT
TGACTGCCCACCTCGGGGGTCTTTCATTTGGAGGTTCCACCGAGATTTGGAGACCCCTGCCTAGGGACCA
CCGACCCCCCCGCCGGGAGGTAAGCTGGCCAGCGGTCGTTTCGTGTCTGTCTCTGTCTTTGTGCGTGTTT
GTGCCGGCATCTAATGTTTGCGCCTGCGTCTGTACTAGTTAGCTAACTAGCTCTGTATCTGGCGGACCCG
TGGTGGAACTGACGAGTTCGGAACACCCGGCCGCAACCCTGGGAGACGTCCCAGGGACTTCGGGGGCCGT
TTTTGTGGCCCGACCTGAGTCCTAAAATCCCGATCGTTTAGGACTCTTTGGTGCACCCCCCTTAGAGGAG
GGATATGTGGTTCTGGTAGGAGACGAGAACCTAAAACAGTTCCCGCCTCCGTCTGAATTTTTGCTTTCGG
TTTGGGACCGAAGCCGCGCCGCGCGTCTTGTCTGCTGCAGCATCGTTCTGTGTTGTCTCTGTCTGACTGT
GTTTCTGTATTTGTCTGAGAATATGGGCCCGGGCTAGCCTGTTACCACTCCCTTAAGTTTGACCTTAGGT
CACTGGAAAGATGTCGAGCGGATCGCTCACAACCAGTCGGTAGATGTCAAGAAGAGACGTTGGGTTACCT
TCTGCTCTGCAGAATGGCCAACCTTTAACGTCGGATGGCCGCGAGACGGCACCTTTAACCGAGACCTCAT
CACCCAGGTTAAGATCAAGGTCTTTTCACCTGGCCCGCATGGACACCCAGACCAGGTCCCCTACATCGTG
ACCTGGGAAGCCTTGGCTTTTGACCCCCCTCCCTGGGTCAAGCCCTTTGTACACCCTAAGCCTCCGCCTC
CTCTTCCTCCATCCGCCCCGTCTCTCCCCCTTGAACCTCCTCGTTCGACCCCGCCTCGATCCTCCCTTTA
TCCAGCCCTCACTCCTTCTCTAGGCGCCCCCATATGGCCATATGAGATCTTATATGGGGCACCCCCGCCC
CTTGTAAACTTCCCTGACCCTGACATGACAAGAGTTACTAACAGCCCCTCTCTCCAAGCTCACTTACAGG
CTCTCTACTTAGTCCAGCACGAAGTCTGGAGACCTCTGGCGGCAGCCTACCAAGAACAACTGGACCGACC
GGTGGTACCTCACCCTTACCGAGTCGGCGACACAGTGTGGGTCCGCCGACACCAGACTAAGAACCTAGAA
CCTCGCTGGAAAGGACCTTACACAGTCCTGCTGACCACCCCCACCGCCCTCAAAGTAGACGGCATCGCAG
CTTGGATACACGCCGCCCACGTGAAGGCTGCCGACCCCGGGGGTGGACCATCCTCTAGACCGCAACGTTA
ATTAAGCCACCAAGTCTTCTTTTTTTGAAGACTTCAGAACCCCGACCCCGCCGTGTATCAGCTGAGAGGC
AGCAAGAGCAACGACACCAGCGTGTGCCTGTTCACCGACTTCGACAGCGTGATGAACGTGTCCCAGAGCA
AGGACAGCGACGTGCACATCACCGACAAGACAGTGCTGGACATGCGGAGCATGGACTTCAAGAGCAATGG
CGCCGTGGCCTGGTCCAACAAGAGCGACTTTGCCTGCACCAGCGCCTTCAAGGACTCCGTGATCCCCGCC
GACACATTCTTCCCAGGCACCGAGAGCGTGTGCGACGCCAACCTGGTGGAAAAGTCCTTCGAGACAGACA
TGAACCTGAACTTCCAGAACCTGTCCGTGATCGGCTTCCGGATCCTGCTGCTGAAAGTGGCCGGCTTCAA
CCTGCTGATGACCCTGAGACTGTGGTCCAGCCGGGCCAAGAGATCTGGCAGCGGCGCCACCAATTTCAGC
CTGCTGAAACAGGCCGGGGACGTGGAAGAGAACCCTAAGTCTTCTTTTTGAAGACTTGATCTGAAGAAGG
TGTTCCCCCCAAAGGTGGCCGTGTTCGAGCCATCTGAGGCCGAGATCTCCCACACCCAGAAAGCCACCCT
CGTGTGTCTGGCCACCGGCTTCTACCCCGACCACGTGGAACTGTCTTGGTGGGTCAACGGCAAAGAGGTG
CACAGCGGCGTGTCCACCGATCCCCAGCCTCTGAAAGAACAGCCCGCCCTGGAAGATAGCCGGTACTGCC
TGAGCAGCAGACTGAGAGTGTCCGCCACCTTCTGGCACAACCCCCGGAACCACTTCAGATGCCAGGTGCA
GTTCTACGGCCTGAGCGAGGACGACGAGTGGACCGAGGACAGAGACAAGCCTATCACACAGAAAATCAGC
GCCGAAGTGTGGGGCAGAGCCGACTGCGGCTTTACAAGCGTGTCCTATCAGCAGGGCGTGCTGAGCGCCA
CCATCCTGTACGAGATTCTGCTGGGCAAGGCCACCCTGTACGCCGTGCTGGTGTCTGCCCTGATGCTGAT
GGCAATGGTCAAGCGGAAGGACTTCTAGATTTAAATTACCGGGTAGGGGAGGCGCTTTTCCCAAGGCAGT
CTGGAGCATGCGCTTTAGCAGCCCCGCTGGCACTTGGCGCTACACAAGTGGCCTCTGGCCTCGCACACAT
TCCACATCCACCGGTAGCGCCAACCGGCTCCGTTCTTTGGTGGCCCCTTCGCGCCACTTCTACTCCTCCC
CTAGTCAGGAAGTTTCCCCCAGCAAGCTCGCGTCGTGCAGGACGTGACAAATGGAAGTAGCACGTCTCAC
TAGTCTCGTGCAGATGGACAGCACCGCTGAGCAATGGAAGCGGGTAGGCCTTTGGGGCAGCGGCCAATAG
CAGCTTTGTTCCTTCGCTTTCTGGGCTCAGAGGCTGGGAAGGGGTGGGTCCGGGGGCGGGCTCAGGGGCG
GGCTCAGGGGCGGGCGGGCGCCCGAAGGTCCTCCCGAGGCCCGGCATTCTGCACGCTTCAAAAGCGCACG
TCTGCCGCGCTGTTCTCCTCTTCCTCATCTCCGGGCCTTTCGACTTGCAGGCGGCCGCACCATGGGGGCA
GGTGCCACCGGCCGCGCCATGGACGGGCCGCGCCTGCTGCTGTTGCTGCTTCTGGGGGTGTCCCTTGGAG
GTGCCAAGGAGGCATGCCCCACAGGCCTGTACACACACAGCGGTGAGTGCTGCAAAGCCTGCAACCTGGG
CGAGGGTGTGGCCCAGCCTTGTGGAGCCAACCAGACCGTGTGTGAGCCCTGCCTGGACAGCGTGACGTTC
TCCGACGTGGTGAGCGCGACCGAGCCGTGCAAGCCGTGCACCGAGTGCGTGGGGCTCCAGAGCATGTCGG
CGCCATGCGTGGAGGCCGACGACGCCGTGTGCCGCTGCGCCTACGGCTACTACCAGGATGAGACGACTGG
GCGCTGCGAGGCGTGCCGCGTGTGCGAGGCGGGCTCGGGCCTCGTGTTCTCCTGCCAGGACAAGCAGAAC
ACCGTGTGCGAGGAGTGCCCCGACGGCACGTATTCCGACGAGGCCAACCACGTGGACCCGTGCCTGCCCT
GCACCGTGTGCGAGGACACCGAGCGCCAGCTCCGCGAGTGCACACGCTGGGCCGACGCCGAGTGCGAGGA
GATCCCTGGCCGTTGGATTACACGGTCCACACCCCCAGAGGGCTCGGACAGCACAGCCCCCAGCACCCAG
GAGCCTGAGGCACCTCCAGAACAAGACCTCATAGCCAGCACGGTGGCAGGTGTGGTGACCACAGTGATGG
GCAGCTCCCAGCCCGTGGTGACCCGAGGCACCACCGACAACCTCATCCCTGTCTATTGCTCCATCCTGGC
TGCTGTGGTTGTGGGTCTTGTGGCCTACATAGCCTTCAAGAGGTGGAACAGCTGAGCGGCCGCTACGTAG
ATCGACGGATCCCTCGAGCTCAAGCTTCGAATTCTGCAGTCGACGGTACCGCGGGCCCGGGATCCGATAA
AATAAAAGATTTTATTTAGTCTCCAGAAAAAGGGGGGAATGAAAGACCCCACCTGTAGGTTTGGCAAGCT
AGCTTAAGTAACGCCATTTTGCAAGGCATGGAAAATACATAACTGAGAATAGAGAAGTTCAGATCAAGGT
TAGGAACAGAGAGACAGCAGAATATGGGCCAAACAGGATATCTGTGGTAAGCAGTTCCTGCCCCGGCTCA
GGGCCAAGAACAGATGGTCCCCAGATGCGGTCCCGCCCTCAGCAGTTTCTAGAGAACCATCAGATGTTTC
CAGGGTGCCCCAAGGACCTGAAATGACCCTGTGCCTTATTTGAACTAACCAATCAGTTCGCTTCTCGCTT
CTGTTCGCGCGCTTCTGCTCCCCGAGCTCAATAAAAGAGCCCACAACCCCTCACTCGGCGCGCCAGTCCT
CCGATAGACTGCGTCGCCCGGGTACCCGTGTATCCAATAAACCCTCTTGCAGTTGCATCCGACTTGTGGT
CTCGCTGTTCCTTGGGAGGGTCTCCTCTGAGTGATTGACTACCCGTCAGCGGGGGTCTTTCATTGGGTAA
CAGTTTCTTGAAGTTGGAGAACAACATTCTGAGGGTAGGAGTCGAATATTAAGTAATCCTGACTCAATTA
GCCACTGTTTTGAATCCACATACTCCAATACTCCTGAAATCCATCGATGGAGTTCATTATGGACAGCGCA
GAAAGAGCTGGGGAGAATTGTGAAATTGTTATCCGCTCACAATTCCACACAACATACGAGCCGGAAGCAT
AAAGTGTAAAGCCTGGGGTGCCTAATGAGTGAGCTAACTCACATTAATTGCGTTGCGCTCACTGCCCGCT
TTCCAGTCGGGAAACCTGTCGTGCCAGCTGCATTAATGAATCGGCCAACGCGCGGGGAGAGGCGGTTTGC
GTATTGGGCGCTCTTCCGCTTCCTCGCTCACTGACTCGCTGCGCTCGGTCGTTCGGCTGCGGCGAGCGGT
ATCAGCTCACTCAAAGGCGGTAATACGGTTATCCACAGAATCAGGGGATAACGCAGGAAAGAACATGTGA
GCAAAAGGCCAGCAAAAGGCCAGGAACCGTAAAAAGGCCGCGTTGCTGGCGTTTTTCCATAGGCTCCGCC
CCCCTGACGAGCATCACAAAAATCGACGCTCAAGTCAGAGGTGGCGAAACCCGACAGGACTATAAAGATA
CCAGGCGTTTCCCCCTGGAAGCTCCCTCGTGCGCTCTCCTGTTCCGACCCTGCCGCTTACCGGATACCTG
TCCGCCTTTCTCCCTTCGGGAAGCGTGGCGCTTTCTCATAGCTCACGCTGTAGGTATCTCAGTTCGGTGT
AGGTCGTTCGCTCCAAGCTGGGCTGTGTGCACGAACCCCCCGTTCAGCCCGACCGCTGCGCCTTATCCGG
TAACTATCGTCTTGAGTCCAACCCGGTAAGACACGACTTATCGCCACTGGCAGCAGCCACTGGTAACAGG
ATTAGCAGAGCGAGGTATGTAGGCGGTGCTACAGAGTTCTTGAAGTGGTGGCCTAACTACGGCTACACTA
GAAGGACAGTATTTGGTATCTGCGCTCTGCTGAAGCCAGTTACCTTCGGAAAAAGAGTTGGTAGCTCTTG
ATCCGGCAAACAAACCACCGCTGGTAGCGGTGGTTTTTTTGTTTGCAAGCAGCAGATTACGCGCAGAAAA
AAAGGATCTCAAGAAGATCCTTTGATCTTTTCTACGGGGTCTGACGCTCAGTGGAACGAAAACTCACGTT
AAGGGATTTTGGTCATGAGATTATCAAAAAGGATCTTCACCTAGATCCTTTTAAATTAAAAATGAAGTTT
TAAATCAATCTAAAGTATATATGAGTAAACTTGGTCTGACAGTTACCAATGCTTAATCAGTGAGGCACCT
ATCTCAGCGATCTGTCTATTTCGTTCATCCATAGTTGCCTGACTCCCCGTCGTGTAGATAACTACGATAC
GGGAGGGCTTACCATCTGGCCCCAGTGCTGCAATGATACCGCGAGACCCACGCTCACCGGCTCCAGATTT
ATCAGCAATAAACCAGCCAGCCGGAAGGGCCGAGCGCAGAAGTGGTCCTGCAACTTTATCCGCCTCCATC
CAGTCTATTAATTGTTGCCGGGAAGCTAGAGTAAGTAGTTCGCCAGTTAATAGTTTGCGCAACGTTGTTG
CCATTGCTACAGGCATCGTGGTGTCACGCTCGTCGTTTGGTATGGCTTCATTCAGCTCCGGTTCCCAACG
ATCAAGGCGAGTTACATGATCCCCCATGTTGTGCAAAAAAGCGGTTAGCTCCTTCGGTCCTCCGATCGTT
GTCAGAAGTAAGTTGGCCGCAGTGTTATCACTCATGGTTATGGCAGCACTGCATAATTCTCTTACTGTCA
TGCCATCCGTAAGATGCTTTTCTGTGACTGGTGAGTACTCAACCAAGTCATTCTGAGAATAGTGTATGCG
GCGACCGAGTTGCTCTTGCCCGGCGTCAATACGGGATAATACCGCGCCACATAGCAGAACTTTAAAAGTG
CTCATCATTGGAAAACGTTCTTCGGGGCGAAAACTCTCAAGGATCTTACCGCTGTTGAGATCCAGTTCGA
TGTAACCCACTCGTGCACCCAACTGATCTTCAGCATCTTTTACTTTCACCAGCGTTTCTGGGTGAGCAAA
AACAGGAAGGCAAAATGCCGCAAAAAAGGGAATAAGGGCGACACGGAAATGTTGAATACTCATACTCTTC
CTTTTTCAATATTATTGAAGCATTTATCAGGGTTATTGTCTCATGAGCGGATACATATTTGAATGTATTT
AGAAAAATAAACAAATAGGGGTTCCGCGCACATTTCCCCGAAAAGTGCCACCTGACGTCTAAGAAACCAT
TATTATCATGACATTAACCTATAAAAATAGGCGTATCACGAGGCCCTTTCGTCTCGCGCGTTTCGGTGAT
GACGGTGAAAACCTCTGACACATGCAGCTCCCGGAGACGGTCACAGCTTGTCTGTAAGCGGATGCCGGGA
GCAGACAAGCCCGTCAGGGCGCGTCAGCGGGTGTTGGCGGGTGTCGGGGCTGGCTTAACTATGCGGCATC
AGAGCAGATTGTACTGAGAGTGCACCATATGCGGTGTGAAATACCGCACAGATGCGTAAGGAGAAAATAC
CGCATCAGGCGCCATTCGCCATTCAGGCTGCGCAACTGTTGGGAAGGGCGATCGGTGCGGGCCTCTTCGC
TATTACGCCAGCTGGCGAAAGGGGGATGTGCTGCAAGGCGATTAAGTTGGGTAACGCCAGGGTTTTCCCA
GTCACGACGTTGTAAAACGACGGCCAGTGCCACGCTCTCCCTTATGCGACTCCTGCATTAGGAAGCAGCC
CAGTAGTAGGTTGAGGCCGTTGAGCACCGCCGCCGCAAGGAATGGTGCATGCAAGGAGATGGCGCCCAAC
AGTCCCCCGGCCACGGGGCCTGCCACCATACCCACGCCGAAACAAGCGCTCATGAGCCCGAAGTGGCGAG
CCCGATCTTCCCCATCGGTGATGTCGGCGATATAGGCGCCAGCAACCGCACCTGTGGCGCCGGTGATGCC
GGCCACGATGCGTCCGGCGTAGAGGCGATTTAAAGACAGGATATCAGTGGTCCAGGCTCTAGTTTTGACT
CAACAATATCACCAGCTGAAGCCTATAGAGTACGAGCCATAGATAAAATAAAAGATTTTATTTAGTCTCC
AGAAAAAGGGGGG
