>Addgene plasmid #64272 | MSGV Rh Acceptor PGK-NGFR | addgene partial sequence | sequence record 109921 | mPGK-F 5'-cattctgcacgcttcaaaag-3'
CGACCTGCAGGCGGCCGCACCATGGGGGCAGGTGCCACTGGCCGCGCCATGGACGGGCCGCGCCTGCTGC
TGTTGCTGCTTCTGGGGGTGTCCCTTGGAGGTGCCAAGGAGGCATGCCCCACAGGCCTGTACACACACAG
CGGTGAGTGCTGCAAAGCCTGCAACCTGGGCGAGGGTGTGGCCCAGCCTTGTGGAGCCAACCAGACCGTG
TGTGAGCCCTGCCTGGACAGCGTGACGTTCTCCGACGTGGTGAGCGCGACCGAGCCGTGCAAGCCGTGCA
CCGAGTGCGTGGGGCTCCAGAGCATGTCGGCGCCATGCGTGGAGGCCGACGACGCCGTGTGCCGCTGCGC
CTACGGCTACTACCAGGATGAGACGACTGGGCGCTGCGAGGCGTGCCGCGTGTGCGAGGCGGGCTCGGGC
CTCGTGTTCTCCTGCCAGGACAAGCAGAACACCGTGTGCGAGGAGTGCCCCGACGGCACGTATTCCGACG
AGGCCAACCACGTGGACCCGTGCCTGCCCTGCACCGTGTGCGAGGACACCGAGCGCCAGCTCCGCGAGTG
CACACGCTGGGCCGACGCCGAGTGCGAGGAGATCCCTGGCCGTTGGATTACACGGTCCACACCCCCAGAG
GGCTCGGACAGCACAGCCCCCAGCACCCAGGAGCCTGAGGCACCTCCAGAACAAGACCTCATAGCCAGCA
CGGTGGCA
