>Addgene plasmid #64272 | MSGV Rh Acceptor PGK-NGFR | addgene partial sequence | sequence record 110928 | pBMN5 5'-GCTTGGATACACGCCGC-3'
GACCGCAACGTTAATTAAGCCACCAAGTCTTCTTTTTTTGAAGACTTCAGAACCCCGACCCCGCCGTGTA
TCAGCTGAGAGGCAGCAAGAGCAACGACACCAGCGTGTGCCTGTTCACCGACTTCGACAGCGTGATGAAC
GTGTCCCAGAGCAAGGACAGCGACGTGCACATCACCGACAAGACAGTGCTGGACATGCGGAGCATGGACT
TCAAGAGCAATGGCGCCGTGGCCTGGTCCAACAAGAGCGACTTTGCCTGCACCAGCGCCTTCAAGGACTC
CGTGATCCCCGCCGACACATTCTTCCCAGGCACCGAGAGCGTGTGCGACGCCAACCTGGTGGAAAAGTCC
TTCGAGACAGACATGAACCTGAACTTCCAGAACCTGTCCGTGATCGGCTTCCGGATCCTGCTGCTGAAAG
TGGCCGGCTTCAACCTGCTGATGACCCTGAGACTGTGGTCCAGCCGGGCCAAGAGATCTGGCAGCGGCGC
CACCAATTTCAGCCTGCTGAAACAGGCCGGGGACGTGGAAGAGAACCCTAAGTCTTCTTTTTGAAGACTT
GATCTGAAGAAGGTGTTCCCCCCAAAGGTGGCCGTGTTCGAGCCATCTGAGGCCGAGATCTCCCACACCC
AGAAAGCCACCCTCGTGTGTCTGGCCACCGGCTTCTACCCCGACCACGTGGAACTGTCTTGGTGGGTCAA
CGGCAAAGAGGTGCACAGCGGCGTGTCCACCGAT
